Addgene plasmid #118352: hGATA-1 WT
Purpose: This plasmid expresses human GATA-1 WT.
Depositing lab: Lea Sistonen. Publication: PDSM, a motif for phosphorylation-dependent SUMO modification. Hietakangas V, Anckar J, Blomster HA, Fujimoto M, Palvimo JJ, Nakai A, Sistonen L. Proc Natl Acad Sci U S A. 2006 Jan 3;103(1):45-50. doi: 10.1073/pnas.0503698102. Epub 2005 Dec 21. PubMed 16371476.
Backbone
  Vector backbone: pcDNA3.1/myc-His(-) A
  Backbone manufacturer: Invitrogen
  Backbone size w/o insert (bp): 5522
  Vector type: Mammalian Expression
  Selectable markers: Neomycin (select with G418)
Growth in bacteria
  Bacterial resistance: Ampicillin, 100 μg/mL
  Growth temperature: 37°C
  Growth strain: DH5alpha
  Copy number: High Copy
Gene/Insert
  Gene/Insert name: hGATA-1
  Species: H. sapiens (human)
  Mutation: WT
  Entrez Gene: GATA1 (a.k.a. ERYF1, GATA-1, GF-1, GF1, HAEADA, NF-E1, NFE1, XLANP, XLTDA, XLTT)
  Tag / fusion protein: myc and 6xHIS (C terminal on backbone)
  Cloning method: Restriction Enzyme; 5′ cloning site NotI (unknown if destroyed); 3′ cloning site KpnI (unknown if destroyed)
Terms and licenses: Academic/Nonprofit Terms; Industry Terms: Not Available to Industry
How to cite: hGATA-1 WT was a gift from Lea Sistonen (Addgene plasmid # 118352 ; http://n2t.net/addgene:118352 ; RRID:Addgene_118352)
