[The description below was written by a language model from this plasmid's Addgene catalogue record and pLannotate feature annotations shown in this document.]
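Description:
hGATA-1 WT is a mammalian expression plasmid built on the Invitrogen pcDNA3.1/myc-His(-) A backbone, carrying the wild-type human GATA1 coding sequence inserted between the NotI and KpnI sites of the polylinker. GATA1 is the erythroid transcription factor that binds GATA motifs in the regulatory regions of globin and other erythroid genes. In the sequenced 6,721-nt record the open reading frame sits downstream of the human cytomegalovirus immediate-early enhancer and promoter, which drive strong constitutive transcription in mammalian cells, and upstream of the bovine growth hormone polyadenylation signal. A T7 promoter between the CMV promoter and the insert allows in vitro transcription or sequencing from that end. According to the catalogue entry, the backbone supplies C-terminal myc and 6xHis tags for detection and affinity purification. The automated annotation flags only a short His-tag-like fragment after the GATA1 CDS and does not separately call the myc epitope. It also contains several small fragment hits (an HIV-1 LTR piece, ble, lacI) that are most likely incidental matches to backbone sequence rather than functional elements.

For stable selection in mammalian cells, an SV40 enhancer/early promoter drives the neomycin phosphotransferase gene, terminated by an SV40 poly(A) signal, conferring G418 resistance. In E. coli the plasmid is maintained through a high-copy ColE1/pUC-type origin and selected with ampicillin via the β-lactamase gene. An f1 origin is also present for single-stranded DNA production. The stated purpose is simply to express wild-type human GATA-1. The associated publication concerns a motif for phosphorylation-dependent SUMO modification, suggesting this construct serves as a wild-type version in such studies, though the record does not describe any mutant counterparts.
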