Features (pLannotate 1.2.2; 21 found; start..end, strand, type, name):
      1..380     +  enhancer       CMV enhancer: human cytomegalovirus immediate early enhancer
    381..584     +  promoter       CMV promoter: human cytomegalovirus (CMV) immediate early promoter
    580..613     +  LTR            5' LTR (truncated) (fragment): truncated 5' long terminal repeat (LTR) from HIV-1
    629..647     +  promoter       T7 promoter: promoter for bacteriophage T7 RNA polymerase
    700..1953    +  CDS            GATA1: GATA1_HUMAN - Also known as ERYF1, GF1. Experimental evidence at protein level: Swiss-Prot protein existence level 1. Transcriptional activator or repressor which probably serves as a general switch factor for erythroid development. It binds to DNA sites with the consensus sequence 5'-[AT]GATA[AG]-3' within regulatory regions of globin genes and of other genes expressed in erythroid cells. Activates the transcription of genes involved in erythroid differentiation of K562 erythroleukemia cells, including HBB, HBG1/2, ALAS2 and HMBS (PubMed:24245781). From Homo sapiens (Human).
   2017..2034    +  CDS            capTEV™ (fragment): composite tag for in vivo biotinylation, TEV protease cleavage, and 6xHis tagging
   2084..2308    +  polyA_signal   bGH poly(A) signal: bovine growth hormone polyadenylation signal
   2312..2333    +  promoter       SV40 promoter (fragment): SV40 enhancer and early promoter
   2354..2782    +  rep_origin     f1 ori (sequence partly withheld): f1 bacteriophage origin of replication; arrow indicates direction of (+) strand synthesis
   2796..3125    +  promoter       SV40 promoter: SV40 enhancer and early promoter
   3192..3983    +  CDS            neo: KKA2_KLEPN - Also known as kan, nptII. Experimental evidence at protein level: Swiss-Prot protein existence level 1. Resistance to kanamycin, neomycin, paromomycin, ribostamycin, butirosin and gentamicin B. From Klebsiella pneumoniae.
   4007..4165    +  CDS            ble (fragment): BLE_KLEPN - Experimental evidence at protein level: Swiss-Prot protein existence level 1. Binding protein with a strong affinity to the bleomycin family of antibiotics. Binds to CL990; an antimitotic-antibiotic compound. From Klebsiella pneumoniae.
   4160..4281    +  polyA_signal   SV40 poly(A) signal: SV40 polyadenylation signal
   4354..4370    -  protein_bind   lac operator: The lac repressor binds to the lac operator to inhibit transcription in E. coli. This inhibition can be relieved by adding lactose or isopropyl-β-D-thiogalactopyranoside (IPTG). lac repressor encoded by lacI
   4378..4408    -  promoter       lac promoter: promoter for the E. coli lac operon
   4423..4444    -  protein_bind   CAP binding site: CAP binding activates transcription in the presence of cAMP. E. coli catabolite activator protein
   4457..4549    -  CDS            lacI (fragment): lac repressor; lacI; The lac repressor binds to the lac operator to inhibit transcription in E. coli. This inhibition can be relieved by adding lactose or isopropyl-β-D-thiogalactopyranoside (IPTG).
   4732..5320    -  rep_origin     ori: high-copy-number ColE1/pMB1/pBR322/pUC origin of replication
   5491..6351    -  CDS            AmpR: β-lactamase; bla; confers resistance to ampicillin, carbenicillin, and related antibiotics
   6352..6456    -  promoter       AmpR promoter: bla
   6515..6567    -  misc_feature   bom (fragment): basis of mobility region from pBR322
>Addgene plasmid #118352 | hGATA-1 WT | addgene full sequence | sequence record 227507 | Addgene NGS Result
GACATTGATTATTGACTAGTTATTAATAGTAATCAATTACGGGGTCATTAGTTCATAGCCCATATATGGA
GTTCCGCGTTACATAACTTACGGTAAATGGCCCGCCTGGCTGACCGCCCAACGACCCCCGCCCATTGACG
TCAATAATGACGTATGTTCCCATAGTAACGCCAATAGGGACTTTCCATTGACGTCAATGGGTGGAGTATT
TACGGTAAACTGCCCACTTGGCAGTACATCAAGTGTATCATATGCCAAGTACGCCCCCTATTGACGTCAA
TGACGGTAAATGGCCCGCCTGGCATTATGCCCAGTACATGACCTTATGGGACTTTCCTACTTGGCAGTAC
ATCTACGTATTAGTCATCGCTATTACCATGGTGATGCGGTTTTGGCAGTACATCAATGGGCGTGGATAGC
GGTTTGACTCACGGGGATTTCCAAGTCTCCACCCCATTGACGTCAATGGGAGTTTGTTTTGGCACCAAAA
TCAACGGGACTTTCCAAAATGTCGTAACAACTCCGCCCCATTGACGCAAATGGGCGGTAGGCGTGTACGG
TGGGAGGTCTATATAAGCAGAGCTCTCTGGCTAACTAGAGAACCCACTGCTTACTGGCTTATCGAAATTA
ATACGACTCACTATAGGGAGACCCAAGCTGGCTAGCGTTTAAACGGGCCCTCTAGACTCGAGCGGCCGCA
TGGAGTTCCCTGGCCTGGGGTCCCTGGGGACCTCAGAGCCCCTCCCCCAGTTTGTGGATCCTGCTCTGGT
GTCCTCCACACCAGAATCAGGGGTTTTCTTCCCCTCTGGGCCTGAGGGCTTGGATGCAGCAGCTTCCTCC
ACTGCCCCGAGCACAGCCACCGCTGCAGCTGCGGCACTGGCCTACTACAGGGACGCTGAGGCCTACAGAC
ACTCCCCAGTCTTTCAGGTGTACCCATTGCTCAACTGTATGGAGGGGATCCCAGGGGGCTCACCATATGC
CGGCTGGGCCTACGGCAAGACGGGGCTCTACCCTGCCTCAACTGTGTGTCCCACCCGCGAGGACTCTCCT
CCCCAGGCCGTGGAAGATCTGGATGGAAAAGGCAGCACCAGCTTCCTGGAGACTTTGAAGACAGAGCGGC
TGAGCCCAGACCTCCTGACCCTGGGACCTGCACTGCCTTCATCACTCCCTGTCCCCAATAGTGCTTATGG
GGGCCCTGACTTTTCCAGTACCTTCTTTTCTCCCACCGGGAGCCCCCTCAATTCAGCAGCCTATTCCTCT
CCCAAGCTTCGTGGAACTCTCCCCCTGCCTCCCTGTGAGGCCAGGGAGTGTGTGAACTGCGGAGCAACAG
CCACTCCACTGTGGCGGAGGGACAGGACAGGCCACTACCTATGCAACGCCTGCGGCCTCTATCACAAGAT
GAATGGGCAGAACAGGCCCCTCATCCGGCCCAAGAAGCGCCTGATTGTCAGTAAACGGGCAGGTACTCAG
TGCACCAACTGCCAGACGACCACCACGACACTGTGGCGGAGAAATGCCAGTGGGGATCCCGTGTGCAATG
CCTGCGGCCTCTACTACAAGCTACACCAGCCTCCTTTTTGGCAGGTGAACCGGCCACTGACCATGCGGAA
GGATGGTATTCAGACTCGAAACCGCAAGGCATCTGGAAAAGGGAAAAAGAAACGGGGCTCCAGTCTGGGA
GGCACAGGAGCAGCCGAAGGACCAGCTGGTGGCTTTATGGTGGTGGCTGGGGGCAGCGGTAGCGGGAATT
GTGGGGAGGTGGCTTCAGGCCTGACACTGGGCCCCCCAGGTACTGCCCATCTCTACCAAGGCCTGGGCCC
TGTGGTGCTGTCAGGGCCTGTTAGCCACCTCATGCCTTTCCCTGGACCCCTACTGGGCTCACCCACGGGC
TCCTTCCCCACAGGCCCCATGCCCCCCACCACCAGCACTACTGTGGTGGCTCCGCTCAGCTCAGGTACCA
AGCTTGGGCCCGAACAAAAACTCATCTCAGAAGAGGATCTGAATAGCGCCGTCGACCATCATCATCATCA
TCATTGAGTTTAAACGGTCTCCAGCTTAAGTTTAAACCGCTGATCAGCCTCGACTGTGCCTTCTAGTTGC
CAGCCATCTGTTGTTTGCCCCTCCCCCGTGCCTTCCTTGACCCTGGAAGGTGCCACTCCCACTGTCCTTT
CCTAATAAAATGAGGAAATTGCATCGCATTGTCTGAGTAGGTGTCATTCTATTCTGGGGGGTGGGGTGGG
GCAGGACAGCAAGGGGGAGGATTGGGAAGACAATAGCAGGCATGCTGGGGATGCGGTGGGCTCTATGGCT
TCTGAGGCGGAAAGAACCAGCTGGGGCTCTAGGGGGTATCCCC
[124 nt withheld, positions 2354-2477]
C
[91 nt withheld, positions 2479-2569]
A
[49 nt withheld, positions 2571-2619]
CCTTTGACGTTGGAGTCCACGTTCTTT
[37 nt withheld, positions 2647-2683]
ACCCTATCTCGGTCTATTCTTTTGATTTATAAGGGATTTTGCCGATTTCGGCCTATTGGTTAAAAAATGA
GCTGATTTAACAAAAATTTAACGCGAATTAATTCTGTGGAATGTGTGTCAGTTAGGGTGTGGAAAGTCCC
CAGGCTCCCCAGCAGGCAGAAGTATGCAAAGCATGCATCTCAATTAGTCAGCAACCAGGTGTGGAAAGTC
CCCAGGCTCCCCAGCAGGCAGAAGTATGCAAAGCATGCATCTCAATTAGTCAGCAACCATAGTCCCGCCC
CTAACTCCGCCCATCCCGCCCCTAACTCCGCCCAGTTCCGCCCATTCTCCGCCCCATGGCTGACTAATTT
TTTTTATTTATGCAGAGGCCGAGGCCGCCTCTGCCTCTGAGCTATTCCAGAAGTAGTGAGGAGGCTTTTT
TGGAGGCCTAGGCTTTTGCAAAAAGCTCCCGGGAGCTTGTATATCCATTTTCGGATCTGATCAAGAGACA
GGATGAGGATCGTTTCGCATGATTGAACAAGATGGATTGCACGCAGGTTCTCCGGCCGCTTGGGTGGAGA
GGCTATTCGGCTATGACTGGGCACAACAGACAATCGGCTGCTCTGATGCCGCCGTGTTCCGGCTGTCAGC
GCAGGGGCGCCCGGTTCTTTTTGTCAAGACCGACCTGTCCGGTGCCCTGAATGAACTGCAGGACGAGGCA
GCGCGGCTATCGTGGCTGGCCACGACGGGCGTTCCTTGCGCAGCTGTGCTCGACGTTGTCACTGAAGCGG
GAAGGGACTGGCTGCTATTGGGCGAAGTGCCGGGGCAGGATCTCCTGTCATCTCACCTTGCTCCTGCCGA
GAAAGTATCCATCATGGCTGATGCAATGCGGCGGCTGCATACGCTTGATCCGGCTACCTGCCCATTCGAC
CACCAAGCGAAACATCGCATCGAGCGAGCACGTACTCGGATGGAAGCCGGTCTTGTCGATCAGGATGATC
TGGACGAAGAGCATCAGGGGCTCGCGCCAGCCGAACTGTTCGCCAGGCTCAAGGCGCGCATGCCCGACGG
CGAGGATCTCGTCGTGACCCATGGCGATGCCTGCTTGCCGAATATCATGGTGGAAAATGGCCGCTTTTCT
GGATTCATCGACTGTGGCCGGCTGGGTGTGGCGGACCGCTATCAGGACATAGCGTTGGCTACCCGTGATA
TTGCTGAAGAGCTTGGCGGCGAATGGGCTGACCGCTTCCTCGTGCTTTACGGTATCGCCGCTCCCGATTC
GCAGCGCATCGCCTTCTATCGCCTTCTTGACGAGTTCTTCTGAGCGGGACTCTGGGGTTCGAAATGACCG
ACCAAGCGACGCCCAACCTGCCATCACGAGATTTCGATTCCACCGCCGCCTTCTATGAAAGGTTGGGCTT
CGGAATCGTTTTCCGGGACGCCGGCTGGATGATCCTCCAGCGCGGGGATCTCATGCTGGAGTTCTTCGCC
CACCCCAACTTGTTTATTGCAGCTTATAATGGTTACAAATAAAGCAATAGCATCACAAATTTCACAAATA
AAGCATTTTTTTCACTGCATTCTAGTTGTGGTTTGTCCAAACTCATCAATGTATCTTATCATGTCTGTAT
ACCGTCGACCTCTAGCTAGAGCTTGGCGTAATCATGGTCATAGCTGTTTCCTGTGTGAAATTGTTATCCG
CTCACAATTCCACACAACATACGAGCCGGAAGCATAAAGTGTAAAGCCTGGGGTGCCTAATGAGTGAGCT
AACTCACATTAATTGCGTTGCGCTCACTGCCCGCTTTCCAGTCGGGAAACCTGTCGTGCCAGCTGCATTA
ATGAATCGGCCAACGCGCGGGGAGAGGCGGTTTGCGTATTGGGCGCTCTTCCGCTTCCTCGCTCACTGAC
TCGCTGCGCTCGGTCGTTCGGCTGCGGCGAGCGGTATCAGCTCACTCAAAGGCGGTAATACGGTTATCCA
CAGAATCAGGGGATAACGCAGGAAAGAACATGTGAGCAAAAGGCCAGCAAAAGGCCAGGAACCGTAAAAA
GGCCGCGTTGCTGGCGTTTTTCCATAGGCTCCGCCCCCCTGACGAGCATCACAAAAATCGACGCTCAAGT
CAGAGGTGGCGAAACCCGACAGGACTATAAAGATACCAGGCGTTTCCCCCTGGAAGCTCCCTCGTGCGCT
CTCCTGTTCCGACCCTGCCGCTTACCGGATACCTGTCCGCCTTTCTCCCTTCGGGAAGCGTGGCGCTTTC
TCATAGCTCACGCTGTAGGTATCTCAGTTCGGTGTAGGTCGTTCGCTCCAAGCTGGGCTGTGTGCACGAA
CCCCCCGTTCAGCCCGACCGCTGCGCCTTATCCGGTAACTATCGTCTTGAGTCCAACCCGGTAAGACACG
ACTTATCGCCACTGGCAGCAGCCACTGGTAACAGGATTAGCAGAGCGAGGTATGTAGGCGGTGCTACAGA
GTTCTTGAAGTGGTGGCCTAACTACGGCTACACTAGAAGAACAGTATTTGGTATCTGCGCTCTGCTGAAG
CCAGTTACCTTCGGAAAAAGAGTTGGTAGCTCTTGATCCGGCAAACAAACCACCGCTGGTAGCGGTGGTT
TTTTTGTTTGCAAGCAGCAGATTACGCGCAGAAAAAAAGGATCTCAAGAAGATCCTTTGATCTTTTCTAC
GGGGTCTGACGCTCAGTGGAACGAAAACTCACGTTAAGGGATTTTGGTCATGAGATTATCAAAAAGGATC
TTCACCTAGATCCTTTTAAATTAAAAATGAAGTTTTAAATCAATCTAAAGTATATATGAGTAAACTTGGT
CTGACAGTTACCAATGCTTAATCAGTGAGGCACCTATCTCAGCGATCTGTCTATTTCGTTCATCCATAGT
TGCCTGACTCCCCGTCGTGTAGATAACTACGATACGGGAGGGCTTACCATCTGGCCCCAGTGCTGCAATG
ATACCGCGAGACCCACGCTCACCGGCTCCAGATTTATCAGCAATAAACCAGCCAGCCGGAAGGGCCGAGC
GCAGAAGTGGTCCTGCAACTTTATCCGCCTCCATCCAGTCTATTAATTGTTGCCGGGAAGCTAGAGTAAG
TAGTTCGCCAGTTAATAGTTTGCGCAACGTTGTTGCCATTGCTACAGGCATCGTGGTGTCACGCTCGTCG
TTTGGTATGGCTTCATTCAGCTCCGGTTCCCAACGATCAAGGCGAGTTACATGATCCCCCATGTTGTGCA
AAAAAGCGGTTAGCTCCTTCGGTCCTCCGATCGTTGTCAGAAGTAAGTTGGCCGCAGTGTTATCACTCAT
GGTTATGGCAGCACTGCATAATTCTCTTACTGTCATGCCATCCGTAAGATGCTTTTCTGTGACTGGTGAG
TACTCAACCAAGTCATTCTGAGAATAGTGTATGCGGCGACCGAGTTGCTCTTGCCCGGCGTCAATACGGG
ATAATACCGCGCCACATAGCAGAACTTTAAAAGTGCTCATCATTGGAAAACGTTCTTCGGGGCGAAAACT
CTCAAGGATCTTACCGCTGTTGAGATCCAGTTCGATGTAACCCACTCGTGCACCCAACTGATCTTCAGCA
TCTTTTACTTTCACCAGCGTTTCTGGGTGAGCAAAAACAGGAAGGCAAAATGCCGCAAAAAAGGGAATAA
GGGCGACACGGAAATGTTGAATACTCATACTCTTCCTTTTTCAATATTATTGAAGCATTTATCAGGGTTA
TTGTCTCATGAGCGGATACATATTTGAATGTATTTAGAAAAATAAACAAATAGGGGTTCCGCGCACATTT
CCCCGAAAAGTGCCACCTGACGTCGACGGATCGGGAGATCTCCCGATCCCCTATGGTGCACTCTCAGTAC
AATCTGCTCTGATGCCGCATAGTTAAGCCAGTATCTGCTCCCTGCTTGTGTGTTGGAGGTCGCTGAGTAG
TGCGCGAGCAAAATTTAAGCTACAACAAGGCAAGGCTTGACCGACAATTGCATGAAGAATCTGCTTAGGG
TTAGGCGTTTTGCGCTGCTTCGCGATGTACGGGCCAGATATACGCGTT
